Addgene plasmid #144344: TFORF2620
Purpose: Lentiviral vector for overexpressing transcription factor ORFs with unique 24-bp barcodes. Barcodes facilitate identification of transcription factors in pooled screens.
Depositing lab: Feng Zhang. Depositing organization: Broad Institute. Publication: A transcription factor atlas of directed differentiation. Joung J, Ma S, Tay T, Geiger-Schuller KR, Kirchgatterer PC, Verdine VK, Guo B, Arias-Garcia MA, Allen WE, Singh A, Kuksenko O, Abudayyeh OO, Gootenberg JS, Fu Z, Macrae RK, Buenrostro JD, Regev A, Zhang F. Cell. 2023 Jan 5;186(1):209-229.e26. doi: 10.1016/j.cell.2022.11.026. PubMed 36608654.
Backbone
  Vector backbone: pLX_TRC317
  Backbone manufacturer: Broad Institute Genetic Perturbation Platform
  Backbone size w/o insert (bp): 8264
  Vector type: Mammalian Expression, Lentiviral
  Selectable markers: Puromycin
Growth in bacteria
  Bacterial resistance: Ampicillin, 100 μg/mL
  Growth temperature: 37°C
  Growth strain: NEB Stable
  Copy number: High Copy
Gene/Insert
  Gene/Insert name: CRX
  Species: H. sapiens (human)
  Insert size (bp): 1001
  Entrez Gene: CRX (a.k.a. CORD2, CRD, LCA7, OTX3)
  Promoter: EF1a
  Cloning method: Unknown
  Sequencing primers: 5′ GGGTGGAGACTGAAGTTAGGCCAG; 3′ CACATAGCGTAAAAGGAGCAACATAG
Terms and licenses: Academic/Nonprofit Terms; Industry Terms: Not Available to Industry
Depositor comments: NM_000554,ENST00000221996,ENST00000539067 . The transcription factor ORF portion of this plasmid was synthesized by Genewiz. Please test multiple small colonies in case of plasmid recombination. To make this collection available in a timely manner, a portion of this collection was not fully sequenced by Addgene. If an Addgene verified full plasmid sequence is not available, please contact us prior to placing an order to request the full sequence.
How to cite: TFORF2620 was a gift from Feng Zhang (Addgene plasmid # 144344 ; http://n2t.net/addgene:144344 ; RRID:Addgene_144344)
