[The description below was written by a language model from this plasmid's Addgene catalogue record and pLannotate feature annotations shown in this document.]
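Description:
TFORF2620 is a lentiviral mammalian expression plasmid built on the pLX_TRC317 backbone that carries the human CRX open reading frame, one member of a large barcoded transcription factor ORF collection. It is propagated in E. coli through a high-copy ColE1/pUC-type origin with ampicillin resistance (AmpR), and it also retains an f1 origin and remnants of a lacZα/lac promoter region flanked by T7 and T3 promoters. The record advises a recombination-tolerant bacterial strain and notes that the repeated LTR sequences can lead to plasmid recombination.

The viral portion follows a third-generation, self-inactivating design. An RSV promoter drives a truncated HIV-1 5' LTR, followed by the Ψ packaging signal with a gag fragment, the Rev response element, a cPPT/CTS, and a ΔU3 3' LTR with a downstream SV40 poly(A) signal. Inside the transfer cassette, an SV40 early promoter/origin region precedes the puromycin N-acetyltransferase gene, allowing selection of transduced cells. The strong constitutive EF-1α promoter then drives CRX, a homeodomain-type factor that transactivates photoreceptor-specific genes such as the opsins and is needed for photoreceptor maintenance. A WPRE downstream of the ORF enhances transcript expression. The catalogue lists a 1001 bp insert, somewhat longer than the annotated coding sequence of about 900 bp. The extra length presumably includes flanking sequence and the unique 24-bp barcode, which the feature table does not annotate separately. A short U6 promoter fragment annotated between the ORF and the WPRE is too small to be a functional promoter.

The construct is intended for overexpressing CRX in mammalian cells, alone or in pooled screens. In pooled screens the barcode identifies which transcription factor each cell received, as in directed differentiation studies.
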