Features (pLannotate 1.2.2; 31 found; start..end, strand, type, name):
      5..231     +  promoter       RSV promoter: Rous sarcoma virus enhancer/promoter
    232..412     +  LTR            5' LTR (truncated): truncated 5' long terminal repeat (LTR) from HIV-1
    459..584     +  misc_feature   HIV-1 Ψ: packaging signal of human immunodeficiency virus type 1
    568..931     +  CDS            HIV-1 gag (fragment): gag protein from human immunodeficiency virus 1; gag
   1077..1310    +  misc_feature   RRE: The Rev response element (RRE) of HIV-1 allows for Rev-dependent mRNA export from the nucleus to the cytoplasm.
   1687..1713    +  CDS            Rev (fragment): human immunodeficiency virus 1 (HIV-1) Rev protein; rev; enhances nuclear export of unspliced and incompletely spliced viral mRNAs
   1720..1743    +  promoter       SV40 promoter (fragment): SV40 early promoter
   1744..1815    +  promoter       SV40 promoter (fragment): SV40 enhancer and early promoter
   1839..1974    +  rep_origin     SV40 ori: SV40 origin of replication
   2020..2616    +  CDS            PuroR (fragment): puromycin N-acetyltransferase; pac from Streptomyces; confers resistance to puromycin
   2665..2782    +  misc_feature   cPPT/CTS: central polypurine tract and central termination sequence of HIV-1
   2847..2913    +  CDS            small t antigen (fragment): SV40 (simian virus 40) small t antigen
   2920..4098    +  promoter       EF-1α promoter: strong constitutive promoter for human elongation factor EF-1α
   4115..5011    +  CDS            CRX (sequence withheld): CRX_HUMAN - Also known as CORD2. Experimental evidence at protein level: Swiss-Prot protein existence level 1. Transcription factor that binds and transactivates the sequence 5'-TAATC[CA]-3' which is found upstream of several photoreceptor-specific genes, including the opsin genes. Acts synergistically with other transcription factors, such as NRL, RORB and RAX, to regulate photoreceptor cell-specific gene transcription. Essential for the maintenance of mammalian photoreceptors. From Homo sapiens (Human).
   5027..5080    +  promoter       U6 promoter (fragment): RNA polymerase III promoter for human U6 snRNA
   5122..5710    +  misc_feature   WPRE: woodchuck hepatitis virus posttranscriptional regulatory element
   5761..5780    +  misc_feature   cPPT/CTS (fragment): central polypurine tract and central termination sequence of HIV-1
   5782..6015    +  LTR            3' LTR (ΔU3): self-inactivating 3' long terminal repeat (LTR) from HIV-1
   6093..6214    +  polyA_signal   SV40 poly(A) signal: SV40 polyadenylation signal
   6254..6389    +  rep_origin     SV40 ori: SV40 origin of replication
   6410..6428    -  promoter       T7 promoter: promoter for bacteriophage T7 RNA polymerase
   6436..6591    +  CDS            lacZα (fragment): LacZα fragment of β-galactosidase; lacZ fragment
   6596..7024    +  rep_origin     f1 ori (sequence partly withheld): f1 bacteriophage origin of replication; arrow indicates direction of (+) strand synthesis
   7077..7181    +  promoter       AmpR promoter: bla
   7182..8042    +  CDS            AmpR: β-lactamase; bla; confers resistance to ampicillin, carbenicillin, and related antibiotics
   8213..8801    +  rep_origin     ori: high-copy-number ColE1/pMB1/pBR322/pUC origin of replication
   8984..9076    +  CDS            lacI (fragment): lac repressor; lacI; The lac repressor binds to the lac operator to inhibit transcription in E. coli. This inhibition can be relieved by adding lactose or isopropyl-β-D-thiogalactopyranoside (IPTG).
   9089..9110    +  protein_bind   CAP binding site: CAP binding activates transcription in the presence of cAMP. E. coli catabolite activator protein
   9125..9155    +  promoter       lac promoter: promoter for the E. coli lac operon
   9163..9179    +  protein_bind   lac operator: The lac repressor binds to the lac operator to inhibit transcription in E. coli. This inhibition can be relieved by adding lactose or isopropyl-β-D-thiogalactopyranoside (IPTG). lac repressor encoded by lacI
   9224..9242    +  promoter       T3 promoter: promoter for bacteriophage T3 RNA polymerase
>Addgene plasmid #144344 | TFORF2620 | addgene full sequence | sequence record 404189 | Addgene NGS Result
TTAATGTAGTCTTATGCAATACTCTTGTAGTCTTGCAACATGGTAACGATGAGTTAGCAACATGCCTTAC
AAGGAGAGAAAAAGCACCGTGCATGCCGATTGGTGGAAGTAAGGTGGTACGATCGTGCCTTATTAGGAAG
GCAACAGACGGGTCTGACATGGATTGGACGAACCACTGAATTGCCGCATTGCAGAGATATTGTATTTAAG
TGCCTAGCTCGATACATAAACGGGTCTCTCTGGTTAGACCAGATCTGAGCCTGGGAGCTCTCTGGCTAAC
TAGGGAACCCACTGCTTAAGCCTCAATAAAGCTTGCCTTGAGTGCTTCAAGTAGTGTGTGCCCGTCTGTT
GTGTGACTCTGGTAACTAGAGATCCCTCAGACCCTTTTAGTCAGTGTGGAAAATCTCTAGCAGTGGCGCC
CGAACAGGGACTTGAAAGCGAAAGGGAAACCAGAGGAGCTCTCTCGACGCAGGACTCGGCTTGCTGAAGC
GCGCACGGCAAGAGGCGAGGGGCGGCGACTGGTGAGTACGCCAAAAATTTTGACTAGCGGAGGCTAGAAG
GAGAGAGATGGGTGCGAGAGCGTCAGTATTAAGCGGGGGAGAATTAGATCGCGATGGGAAAAAATTCGGT
TAAGGCCAGGGGGAAAGAAAAAATATAAATTAAAACATATAGTATGGGCAAGCAGGGAGCTAGAACGATT
CGCAGTTAATCCTGGCCTGTTAGAAACATCAGAAGGCTGTAGACAAATACTGGGACAGCTACAACCATCC
CTTCAGACAGGATCAGAAGAACTTAGATCATTATATAATACAGTAGCAACCCTCTATTGTGTGCATCAAA
GGATAGAGATAAAAGACACCAAGGAAGCTTTAGACAAGATAGAGGAAGAGCAAAACAAAAGTAAGACCAC
CGCACAGCAAGCGGCCGCTGATCTTCAGACCTGGAGGAGGAGATATGAGGGACAATTGGAGAAGTGAATT
ATATAAATATAAAGTAGTAAAAATTGAACCATTAGGAGTAGCACCCACCAAGGCAAAGAGAAGAGTGGTG
CAGAGAGAAAAAAGAGCAGTGGGAATAGGAGCTTTGTTCCTTGGGTTCTTGGGAGCAGCAGGAAGCACTA
TGGGCGCAGCGTCAATGACGCTGACGGTACAGGCCAGACAATTATTGTCTGGTATAGTGCAGCAGCAGAA
CAATTTGCTGAGGGCTATTGAGGCGCAACAGCATCTGTTGCAACTCACAGTCTGGGGCATCAAGCAGCTC
CAGGCAAGAATCCTGGCTGTGGAAAGATACCTAAAGGATCAACAGCTCCTGGGGATTTGGGGTTGCTCTG
GAAAACTCATTTGCACCACTGCTGTGCCTTGGAATGCTAGTTGGAGTAATAAATCTCTGGAACAGATTTG
GAATCACACGACCTGGATGGAGTGGGACAGAGAAATTAACAATTACACAAGCTTAATACACTCCTTAATT
GAAGAATCGCAAAACCAGCAAGAAAAGAATGAACAAGAATTATTGGAATTAGATAAATGGGCAAGTTTGT
GGAATTGGTTTAACATAACAAATTGGCTGTGGTATATAAAATTATTCATAATGATAGTAGGAGGCTTGGT
AGGTTTAAGAATAGTTTTTGCTGTACTTTCTATAGTGAATAGAGTTAGGCAGGGATATTCACCATTATCG
TTTCAGACCCACCTCCCAACCCCGAGGGGACCCATGCATTGCATCTCAATTAGTCAGCAACCAGGTGTGG
AAAGTCCCCAGGCTCCCCAGCAGGCAGAAGTATGCAAAGCATGCGTCTCAATTAGTCAGCAACCATAGTC
CCGCCCCTAACTCCGCCCATCCCGCCCCTAACTCCGCCCAGTTCCGCCCATTCTCCGCCCCATGGCTGAC
TAATTTTTTTTATTTATGCAGAGGCCGAGGCCGCCTCGGCCTCTGAGCTATTCCAGAAGTAGTGAGGAGG
CTTTTTTGGAGGCCTAGGCTTTTGCAAAAAGCTTTCTAGAGGTACCACCGGAGCTTACCATGACCGAGTA
CAAGCCCACGGTGCGCCTCGCCACCCGCGACGACGTCCCCAGGGCCGTACGCACCCTCGCCGCCGCGTTC
GCCGACTACCCCGCCACGCGCCACACCGTCGATCCGGACCGCCACATCGAGCGGGTCACCGAGCTGCAAG
AACTCTTCCTCACGCGCGTCGGGCTCGACATCGGCAAGGTGTGGGTCGCGGACGACGGCGCCGCCGTGGC
GGTCTGGACCACGCCGGAGAGCGTCGAAGCGGGGGCGGTGTTCGCCGAGATCGGCCCGCGCATGGCCGAG
TTGAGCGGTTCCCGGCTGGCCGCGCAGCAACAGATGGAAGGCCTCCTGGCGCCGCACCGGCCCAAGGAGC
CCGCGTGGTTCCTGGCCACCGTCGGCGTCTCGCCCGACCACCAGGGCAAGGGTCTGGGCAGCGCCGTCGT
GCTCCCCGGAGTGGAGGCGGCCGAGCGCGCCGGGGTGCCCGCCTTCCTGGAGACCTCCGCGCCCCGCAAC
CTCCCCTTCTACGAGCGGCTCGGCTTCACCGTCACCGCCGACGTCGAGGTGCCCGAAGGACCGCGCACCT
GGTGCATGACCCGCAAGCCCGGTGCCAGTTAACGAATTCTAGATCTTGAGACAAATGGCAGTATTCATCC
ACAATTTTAAAAGAAAAGGGGGGATTGGGGGGTACAGTGCAGGGGAAAGAATAGTAGACATAATAGCAAC
AGACATACAAACTAAAGAATTACAAAAACAAATTACAAAAATTCAAAATTTTCGGGTTTATTACAGGGAC
AGCAGAGATCCACTTTGGCGCCGGCTCGAGGCCTGCAGGTGCAAAGATGGATAAAGTTTTAAACAGAGAG
GAATCTTTGCAGCTAATGGACCTTCTAGGTCTTGAAAGGAGTGGGAATTGGCTCCGGTGCCCGTCAGTGG
GCAGAGCGCACATCGCCCACAGTCCCCGAGAAGTTGGGGGGAGGGGTCGGCAATTGAACCGGTGCCTAGA
GAAGGTGGCGCGGGGTAAACTGGGAAAGTGATGTCGTGTACTGGCTCCGCCTTTTTCCCGAGGGTGGGGG
AGAACCGTATATAAGTGCAGTAGTCGCCGTGAACGTTCTTTTTCGCAACGGGTTTGCCGCCAGAACACAG
GTAAGTGCCGTGTGTGGTTCCCGCGGGCCTGGCCTCTTTACGGGTTATGGCCCTTGCGTGCCTTGAATTA
CTTCCACCTGGCTGCAGTACGTGATTCTTGATCCCGAGCTTCGGGTTGGAAGTGGGTGGGAGAGTTCGAG
GCCTTGCGCTTAAGGAGCCCCTTCGCCTCGTGCTTGAGTTGAGGCCTGGCCTGGGCGCTGGGGCCGCCGC
GTGCGAATCTGGTGGCACCTTCGCGCCTGTCTCGCTGCTTTCGATAAGTCTCTAGCCATTTAAAATTTTT
GATGACCTGCTGCGACGCTTTTTTTCTGGCAAGATAGTCTTGTAAATGCGGGCCAAGATCTGCACACTGG
TATTTCGGTTTTTGGGGCCGCGGGCGGCGACGGGGCCCGTGCGTCCCAGCGCACATGTTCGGCGAGGCGG
GGCCTGCGAGCGCGGCCACCGAGAATCGGACGGGGGTAGTCTCAAGCTGGCCGGCCTGCTCTGGTGCCTG
GCCTCGCGCCGCCGTGTATCGCCCCGCCCTGGGCGGCAAGGCTGGCCCGGTCGGCACCAGTTGCGTGAGC
GGAAAGATGGCCGCTTCCCGGCCCTGCTGCAGGGAGCTCAAAATGGAGGACGCGGCGCTCGGGAGAGCGG
GCGGGTGAGTCACCCACACAAAGGAAAAGGGCCTTTCCGTCCTCAGCCGTCGCTTCATGTGACTCCACGG
AGTACCGGGCGCCGTCCAGGCACCTCGATTAGTTCTCGAGCTTTTGGAGTACGTCGTCTTTAGGTTGGGG
GGAGGGGTTTTATGCGATGGAGTTTCCCCACACTGAGTGGGTGGAGACTGAAGTTAGGCCAGCTTGGCAC
TTGATGTAATTCTCCTTGGAATTTGCCCTTTTTGAGTTTGGATCTTGGTTCATTCTCAAGCCTCAGACAG
TGGTTCAAAGTTTTTTTCTTCCATTTCAGGTGTCGTGAGGCTAGCACCGCCACC
[897 nt withheld, positions 4115-5011]
TAGTAATGAACTAGTCCGTAACTTGAAAGTATTTCGATTTCTTGGCTTTATATATCTTGTGGAAAGGACG
ACGTGTTAGAAATTGAGCCGAGTCTACGCGTTAAGTCGACAATCAACCTCTGGATTACAAAATTTGTGAA
AGATTGACTGGTATTCTTAACTATGTTGCTCCTTTTACGCTATGTGGATACGCTGCTTTAATGCCTTTGT
ATCATGCTATTGCTTCCCGTATGGCTTTCATTTTCTCCTCCTTGTATAAATCCTGGTTGCTGTCTCTTTA
TGAGGAGTTGTGGCCCGTTGTCAGGCAACGTGGCGTGGTGTGCACTGTGTTTGCTGACGCAACCCCCACT
GGTTGGGGCATTGCCACCACCTGTCAGCTCCTTTCCGGGACTTTCGCTTTCCCCCTCCCTATTGCCACGG
CGGAACTCATCGCCGCCTGCCTTGCCCGCTGCTGGACAGGGGCTCGGCTGTTGGGCACTGACAATTCCGT
GGTGTTGTCGGGGAAATCATCGTCCTTTCCTTGGCTGCTCGCCTGTGTTGCCACCTGGATTCTGCGCGGG
ACGTCCTTCTGCTACGTCCCTTCGGCCCTCAATCCAGCGGACCTTCCTTCCCGCGGCCTGCTGCCGGCTC
TGCGGCCTCTTCCGCGTCTTCGCCTTCGCCCTCAGACGAGTCGGATCTCCCTTTGGGCCGCCTCCCCGCG
TCGACTTTAAGACCAATGACTTACAAGGCAGCTGTAGATCTTAGCCACTTTTTAAAAGAAAAGGGGGGAC
TGGAAGGGCTAATTCACTCCCAACGAAGACAAGATCTGCTTTTTGCTTGTACTGGGTCTCTCTGGTTAGA
CCAGATCTGAGCCTGGGAGCTCTCTGGCTAACTAGGGAACCCACTGCTTAAGCCTCAATAAAGCTTGCCT
TGAGTGCTTCAAGTAGTGTGTGCCCGTCTGTTGTGTGACTCTGGTAACTAGAGATCCCTCAGACCCTTTT
AGTCAGTGTGGAAAATCTCTAGCAGTACGTATAGTAGTTCATGTCATCTTATTATTCAGTATTTATAACT
TGCAAAGAAATGAATATCAGAGAGTGAGAGGAACTTGTTTATTGCAGCTTATAATGGTTACAAATAAAGC
AATAGCATCACAAATTTCACAAATAAAGCATTTTTTTCACTGCATTCTAGTTGTGGTTTGTCCAAACTCA
TCAATGTATCTTATCATGTCTGGCTCTAGCTATCCCGCCCCTAACTCCGCCCATCCCGCCCCTAACTCCG
CCCAGTTCCGCCCATTCTCCGCCCCATGGCTGACTAATTTTTTTTATTTATGCAGAGGCCGAGGCCGCCT
CGGCCTCTGAGCTATTCCAGAAGTAGTGAGGAGGCTTTTTTGGAGGCCTAGGGACGTACCCAATTCGCCC
TATAGTGAGTCGTATTACGCGCGCTCACTGGCCGTCGTTTTACAACGTCGTGACTGGGAAAACCCTGGCG
TTACCCAACTTAATCGCCTTGCAGCACATCCCCCTTTCGCCAGCTGGCGTAATAGCGAAGAGGCCCGCAC
CGATCGCCCTTCCCAACAGTTGCGCAGCCTGAATGGCGAATGGG
[124 nt withheld, positions 6596-6719]
C
[91 nt withheld, positions 6721-6811]
A
[49 nt withheld, positions 6813-6861]
CCTTTGACGTTGGAGTCCACGTTCTTT
[37 nt withheld, positions 6889-6925]
ACCCTATCTCGGTCTATTCTTTTGATTTATAAGGGATTTTGCCGATTTCGGCCTATTGGTTAAAAAATGA
GCTGATTTAACAAAAATTTAACGCGAATTTTAACAAAATATTAACGCTTACAATTTAGGTGGCACTTTTC
GGGGAAATGTGCGCGGAACCCCTATTTGTTTATTTTTCTAAATACATTCAAATATGTATCCGCTCATGAG
ACAATAACCCTGATAAATGCTTCAATAATATTGAAAAAGGAAGAGTATGAGTATTCAACATTTCCGTGTC
GCCCTTATTCCCTTTTTTGCGGCATTTTGCCTTCCTGTTTTTGCTCACCCAGAAACGCTGGTGAAAGTAA
AAGATGCTGAAGATCAGTTGGGTGCACGAGTGGGTTACATCGAACTGGATCTCAACAGCGGTAAGATCCT
TGAGAGTTTTCGCCCCGAAGAACGTTTTCCAATGATGAGCACTTTTAAAGTTCTGCTATGTGGCGCGGTA
TTATCCCGTATTGACGCCGGGCAAGAGCAACTCGGTCGCCGCATACACTATTCTCAGAATGACTTGGTTG
AGTACTCACCAGTCACAGAAAAGCATCTTACGGATGGCATGACAGTAAGAGAATTATGCAGTGCTGCCAT
AACCATGAGTGATAACACTGCGGCCAACTTACTTCTGACAACGATCGGAGGACCGAAGGAGCTAACCGCT
TTTTTGCACAACATGGGGGATCATGTAACTCGCCTTGATCGTTGGGAACCGGAGCTGAATGAAGCCATAC
CAAACGACGAGCGTGACACCACGATGCCTGTAGCAATGGCAACAACGTTGCGCAAACTATTAACTGGCGA
ACTACTTACTCTAGCTTCCCGGCAACAATTAATAGACTGGATGGAGGCGGATAAAGTTGCAGGACCACTT
CTGCGCTCGGCCCTTCCGGCTGGCTGGTTTATTGCTGATAAATCTGGAGCCGGTGAGCGTGGGTCTCGCG
GTATCATTGCAGCACTGGGGCCAGATGGTAAGCCCTCCCGTATCGTAGTTATCTACACGACGGGGAGTCA
GGCAACTATGGATGAACGAAATAGACAGATCGCTGAGATAGGTGCCTCACTGATTAAGCATTGGTAACTG
TCAGACCAAGTTTACTCATATATACTTTAGATTGATTTAAAACTTCATTTTTAATTTAAAAGGATCTAGG
TGAAGATCCTTTTTGATAATCTCATGACCAAAATCCCTTAACGTGAGTTTTCGTTCCACTGAGCGTCAGA
CCCCGTAGAAAAGATCAAAGGATCTTCTTGAGATCCTTTTTTTCTGCGCGTAATCTGCTGCTTGCAAACA
AAAAAACCACCGCTACCAGCGGTGGTTTGTTTGCCGGATCAAGAGCTACCAACTCTTTTTCCGAAGGTAA
CTGGCTTCAGCAGAGCGCAGATACCAAATACTGTTCTTCTAGTGTAGCCGTAGTTAGGCCACCACTTCAA
GAACTCTGTAGCACCGCCTACATACCTCGCTCTGCTAATCCTGTTACCAGTGGCTGCTGCCAGTGGCGAT
AAGTCGTGTCTTACCGGGTTGGACTCAAGACGATAGTTACCGGATAAGGCGCAGCGGTCGGGCTGAACGG
GGGGTTCGTGCACACAGCCCAGCTTGGAGCGAACGACCTACACCGAACTGAGATACCTACAGCGTGAGCT
ATGAGAAAGCGCCACGCTTCCCGAAGGGAGAAAGGCGGACAGGTATCCGGTAAGCGGCAGGGTCGGAACA
GGAGAGCGCACGAGGGAGCTTCCAGGGGGAAACGCCTGGTATCTTTATAGTCCTGTCGGGTTTCGCCACC
TCTGACTTGAGCGTCGATTTTTGTGATGCTCGTCAGGGGGGCGGAGCCTATGGAAAAACGCCAGCAACGC
GGCCTTTTTACGGTTCCTGGCCTTTTGCTGGCCTTTTGCTCACATGTTCTTTCCTGCGTTATCCCCTGAT
TCTGTGGATAACCGTATTACCGCCTTTGAGTGAGCTGATACCGCTCGCCGCAGCCGAACGACCGAGCGCA
GCGAGTCAGTGAGCGAGGAAGCGGAAGAGCGCCCAATACGCAAACCGCCTCTCCCCGCGCGTTGGCCGAT
TCATTAATGCAGCTGGCACGACAGGTTTCCCGACTGGAAAGCGGGCAGTGAGCGCAACGCAATTAATGTG
AGTTAGCTCACTCATTAGGCACCCCAGGCTTTACACTTTATGCTTCCGGCTCGTATGTTGTGTGGAATTG
TGAGCGGATAACAATTTCACACAGGAAACAGCTATGACCATGATTACGCCAAGCGCGCAATTAACCCTCA
CTAAAGGGAACAAAAGCTGGAGCTGCAAGC
