>Addgene plasmid #144344 | TFORF2620 | depositor partial sequence | sequence record 285147 | Insert
ACCGCCACC
[897 nt withheld, positions 10-906]
TAGTAATGAACTAGTCCGTAACTTGAAAGTATTTCGATTTCTTGGCTTTATATATCTTGTGGAAAGGACG
ACGTGTTAGAAATTGAGCCGAGTCT
