>Addgene plasmid #144344 | TFORF2620 | depositor partial sequence | sequence record 285148 | Barcode
CGTGTTAGAAATTGAGCCGAGTCT
